>Addgene plasmid #144193 | TFORF1802 | addgene full sequence | sequence record 353515 | Addgene NGS Result
GGCTCCGGTGCCCGTCAGTGGGCAGAGCGCACATCGCCCACAGTCCCCGAGAAGTTGGGGGGAGGGGTCG
GCAATTGAACCGGTGCCTAGAGAAGGTGGCGCGGGGTAAACTGGGAAAGTGATGTCGTGTACTGGCTCCG
CCTTTTTCCCGAGGGTGGGGGAGAACCGTATATAAGTGCAGTAGTCGCCGTGAACGTTCTTTTTCGCAAC
GGGTTTGCCGCCAGAACACAGGTAAGTGCCGTGTGTGGTTCCCGCGGGCCTGGCCTCTTTACGGGTTATG
GCCCTTGCGTGCCTTGAATTACTTCCACCTGGCTGCAGTACGTGATTCTTGATCCCGAGCTTCGGGTTGG
AAGTGGGTGGGAGAGTTCGAGGCCTTGCGCTTAAGGAGCCCCTTCGCCTCGTGCTTGAGTTGAGGCCTGG
CCTGGGCGCTGGGGCCGCCGCGTGCGAATCTGGTGGCACCTTCGCGCCTGTCTCGCTGCTTTCGATAAGT
CTCTAGCCATTTAAAATTTTTGATGACCTGCTGCGACGCTTTTTTTCTGGCAAGATAGTCTTGTAAATGC
GGGCCAAGATCTGCACACTGGTATTTCGGTTTTTGGGGCCGCGGGCGGCGACGGGGCCCGTGCGTCCCAG
CGCACATGTTCGGCGAGGCGGGGCCTGCGAGCGCGGCCACCGAGAATCGGACGGGGGTAGTCTCAAGCTG
GCCGGCCTGCTCTGGTGCCTGGCCTCGCGCCGCCGTGTATCGCCCCGCCCTGGGCGGCAAGGCTGGCCCG
GTCGGCACCAGTTGCGTGAGCGGAAAGATGGCCGCTTCCCGGCCCTGCTGCAGGGAGCTCAAAATGGAGG
ACGCGGCGCTCGGGAGAGCGGGCGGGTGAGTCACCCACACAAAGGAAAAGGGCCTTTCCGTCCTCAGCCG
TCGCTTCATGTGACTCCACGGAGTACCGGGCGCCGTCCAGGCACCTCGATTAGTTCTCGAGCTTTTGGAG
TACGTCGTCTTTAGGTTGGGGGGAGGGGTTTTATGCGATGGAGTTTCCCCACACTGAGTGGGTGGAGACT
GAAGTTAGGCCAGCTTGGCACTTGATGTAATTCTCCTTGGAATTTGCCCTTTTTGAGTTTGGATCTTGGT
TCATTCTCAAGCCTCAGACAGTGGTTCAAAGTTTTTTTCTTCCATTTCAGGTGTCGTGAGGCTAGCACCG
CCACCATGCCAGAAATGACAGAGAATGAGACGCCTACAAAAAAGCAGCACAGAAAGAAAAACCGGGAGAC
ACACAATGCAGTGGAGAGGCATAGAAAGAAGAAAATTAATGCTGGGATAAACAGAATAGGAGAGCTGATC
CCATGTTCTCCTGCCCTGAAGCAGAGCAAGAATATGATCCTGGACCAAGCCTTTAAATATATAACAGAAT
TGAAAAGGCAAAATGATGAACTCCTGCTTAATGGAGGAAACAATGAACAAGCTGAAGAAATAAAAAAGCT
ACGGAAACAACTGGAAGAAATCCAAAAAGAAAATGGCCGATATATTGAATTACTGAAAGCTAATGACATA
TGCTTATATGATGACCCGACAATTCACTGGAAAGGAAATCTTAAAAACTCAAAGGTCTCTGTTGTTATTC
CTAGTGACCAGGTTCAAAAAAAAATTATTGTTTATTCCAACGGGAATCAGCCTGGTGGAAACAGCCAGGG
AACAGCTGTTCAGGGGATAACTTTTAATGTTAGTCATAATTTACAAAAGCAGACCGCCAATGTGGTGCCA
GTACAGAGGACTTGCAATCTTGTGACTCCTGTATCTATTTCTGGAGTTTACCCTTCTGAAAACAAGCCAT
GGCATCAGACCACAGTTCCTGCATTGGCTACCAACCAGCCTGTTCCTCTTTGTCTTCCTGCTGCCATTTC
TGCTCAGAGTATTCTCGAGCTTCCCACCTCTGAAAGCGAATCAAATGTGCTTGGTGCCACTAGTGGCTCA
CTGATTGCTGTTTCAATTGAATCTGAGCCTCACCAACATCATTCTTTGCACACATGCCTAAATGATCAAA
ATTCTTCTGAAAATAAGAATGGACAAGAGAACCCCAAAGTATTGAAGAAAATGACCCCTTGTGTTACAAA
CATCCCCCACAGCTCCTCAGCAACTGCCACTAAAGTGCACCATGGAAACAAGTCCTGCCTGAGCATACAG
GACTTCAGAGGTGATTTTCAAAACACTTTTGTTGTTTCAGTTACCACCACAGTCTGCTCGCAGCCTCCCA
GAACTGCAGGTGATTCTTCTCCAATGAGCATTAGTAAGAGTGCAGACTTGACAAGTACAGCTACAGTGGT
GGCATCATCTGCCCCTGGAGTAGGGAAGGCCACCATTCCTATAAGCACTCTTTCGGGAAACCCTTTGGAC
AATGGTTGGACTCTTTCTTGTTCTTTGCCTTCTTCAAGTGTTAGTACTTCAGATTTGAAAAACATTAATA
GCCTTACACGAATCTCTTCAGCTGGAAACACACAGACAACGTGGACTACTTTGCAACTGGCAGGAAACAC
TATTCAGCCCTTAAGCCAGACACCATCTTCTGCTGTGACTCCAGTATTAAATGAGTCTGGTACTAGCCCC
ACCACAAGCAACCACAGTAGATATGTGGCTACAGACATCAACTTGAATAATTCCTTTCCAGCAGATGGGC
AGCCAGTTGAGCAAGTAGTTGTAACATTGCCTTCTTGTCCATCTTTACCTATGCAGCCACTAATTGCCCA
GCCACAAGTTAAATCTCAGCCTCCCAAAAATATCCTTCCACTGAATTCAGCAATGCAAGTGATTCAGATG
GCTCAGCCAGTTGGGTCAGCTGTTAATTCAGCTCCAACTAATCAAAATGTTATAATTCTTCAGCCACCTA
GCACCACCCCATGCCCAACAGTGATGAGGGCAGAAGTTTCCAACCAAACAGTAGGTCAACAGATAGTAAT
CATACAGGCTGCTAATCAGAATCCTTTGCCACTCCTCCCTGCTCCACCTCCTGGTTCTGTTCGACTCCCC
ATCAATGGAGCCAATACTGTAATAGGGTCTAATAATTCAGTGCAAAATGTTCCAACACCACAGACTTTTG
GAGGAAAGCATCTTGTCCACATATTACCAAGACCTTCATCTTTATCAGCGTCTAACTCAACACAAACTTT
TTCTGTTACCATGTCAAACCAACAGCCTCAAACCATTTCTTTAAATGGACAGCTCTTTGCTTTGCAGCCT
GTGATGTCTTCATCAGGAACTACAAATCAAACCCCTATGCAAATTATTCAACCCACCACCAGCGAAGATC
CAAATACCAATGTTGCCCTGAATACATTTGGTGCTTTGGCCAGCCTCAATCAAAGCATATCACAGATGGC
TGGGCAAAGCTGTGTACAATTGTCTATTAGCCAGCCTGCCAATTCTCAAACTGCTGCAAATAGTCAAACC
ACTACAGCTAACTGTGTTTCATTAACAACAACTGCAGCACCTCCTGTGACAACAGATAGTTCAGCCACAC
TAGCTAGTACTTATAATCTAGTGAGTACTTCCTCAATGAACACTGTTGCTTGTTTGCCTAACATGAAATC
TAAAAGGTTGAATAAGAAGCCAGGTGGCAGGAAACACTTAGCAGCAAACAAGTCAGCGTGTCCCCTGAAT
TCAGTCAGAGATGTGAGCAAGTTAGACTGCCCCAACACTGAAGGCTCAGCAGAGCCACCCTGTAATGATG
GACTGCTAGAAAGCTTCCCTGCTGTGTTACCATCTGTCTCTGTGTCTCAGGCAAATAGTGTGAGTGTTTC
TGCTTCACATTCTTTGGGTGTTCTAAGCTCTGAATCATTAATACCTGAGTCTGTATCGAAATCTAAGTCA
GCAGAAAAGTCCAGCCCACCCTCCCAAGAATCTGTAACAAGTGAACATTTTGCAATGGCCGCAGCAAAAT
CCAAAGATTCTACCCCTAATCTACAACAAGAGACATCTCAGGATAAACCACCAAGTAGTTTAGCATTATC
AGATGCTGCCAAACCCTGCGCTTCAGCCAATGTATTGATTCCATCTCCAAGTGATCCTCACATTTTGGTT
TCTCAGGTTCCTGGTTTGTCATCTACAACAAGCACTACAAGTACTGACTGTGTTTCTGAGGTAGAAATCA
TTGCTGAACCTTGCAGAGTTGAGCAAGATTCATCAGATACAATGCAAACCACAGGTCTCTTAAAGGGGCA
AGGTTTAACTACATTGCTATCTGATCTTGCTAAAAAAAAAAACCCTCAGAAATCATCTCTTTCTGATCAG
ATGGATCATCCTGACTTTTCTTCAGAAAATCCTAAAATAGTTGATTCAAGTGTGAATTTACATCCCAAAC
AGGAACTATTACTGATGAACAATGATGATAGAGATCCTCCACAGCATCATTCCTGCCTCCCTGATCAAGA
GGTTATTAATGGTTCTTTGATCAACGGTAGACAGGCCGACTCTCCCATGTCAACCAGCTCTGGCAGTAGT
CGTAGTTTCTCAGTTGCATCCATGCTTCCTGAAACAACAAGAGAAGATGTGACCAGCAATGCAACAACTA
ATACATGTGACAGCTGTACCTTTGTAGAGCAAACTGATATAGTAGCTCTTGCAGCAAGAGCTATTTTTGA
CCAGGAGAACCTTGAGAAGGGGAGAGTTGGCCTCCAGGCTGATATAAGGGAAGTTGCTTCAAAGCCTTCT
GAAGCATCATTGTTAGAGGGAGACCCACCCTTCAAATCACAGATACCTAAAGAGAGTGGCACAGGACAGG
CAGAAGCAACACCAAATGAATTTAATTCTCAGGGTTCAATTGAAGCAACTATGGAGAGGCCCCTTGAGAA
ACCAAGTTGTTCTCTAGGAATTAAAACATCAAATGCATCTTTACAGGATTCAACTTCTCAGCCACCAAGC
ATCACCAGTTTAAGTGTGAATAATCTTATCCATCAGAGCAGCATCAGCCATCCTCTGGCCAGCTGTGCGG
GTTTATCCCCAACTTCAGAGCAAACAACTGTGCCTGCAACGGTTAATCTGACCGTTTCATCTAGCTCCTA
TGGCAGTCAACCTCCTGGACCATCTCTGATGACTGAATATTCCCAAGAACAGCTAAATACTATGACTAGT
ACCATACCAAATTCACAGATTCAAGAGCCACTCTTAAAGCCAAGCCATGAAAGCCGTAAGGATTCTGCTA
AGCGTGCTGTCCAAGATGACCTTTTACTGTCTTCAGCTAAACGTCAAAAGCACTGTCAGCCAGCCCCCCT
CAGGCTTGAAAGTATGTCCCTGATGAGCAGAACTCCAGACACCATTTCTGACCAAACTCAAATGATGGTC
AGTCAGATCCCTCCTAATTCTTCAAACTCAGTTGTGCCTGTTAGCAACCCAGCTCATGGAGATGGCCTTA
CACGATTATTTCCACCTAGTAACAACTTTGTGACTCCTGCATTGAGGCAAACTGAAGTTCAGTGTGGTTC
TCAGCCTTCAGTTGCTGAACAGCAGCAAACCCAGGCAAGTCAGCATCTACAGGCCCTGCAGCAGCATGTT
CCAGCTCAAGGTGTATCTCACCTTCATAGTAACCATCTCTACATAAAGCAGCAGCAGCAGCAGCAGCAGC
AGCAGCAGCAGCAACAGCAACAACAACAAGCAGGGCAGTTAAGAGAGAGGCATCACTTATATCAAATGCA
GCATCATGTACCTCATGCAGAGAGCTCTGTCCACTCTCAGCCCCATAATGTCCACCAACAGAGGACTCTG
CAACAGGAAGTTCAGATGCAGAAAAAGAGGAATCTTGTTCAGGGCACCCAGACCTCTCAGCTTTCCTTAC
AACCAAAGCACCATGGAACTGACCAATCCCGATCCAAGACTGGCCAGCCACATCCCCACCATCAGCAGAT
GCAGCAACAAATGCAGCAACACTTTGGAAGCTCCCAGACAGAGAAGAGCTGTGAAAACCCTTCAACTAGT
CGGAACCATCATAACCATCCCCAGAACCATCTCAATCAAGATATTATGCACCAACAGCAGGATGTTGGAA
GCAGACAGCAAGGTTCAGGGGTTTCATCTGAACATGTATCTGGCCATAATCCAATGCAGAGGCTTTTGAC
ATCAAGAGGCTTAGAGCAGCAAATGGTGTCCCAACCAAGTATTGTGACTAGATCTTCAGACATGACCTGT
ACTCCACACAGGCCAGAGAGAAATAGAGTTTCAAGTTATTCTGCTGAGGCACTCATTGGAAAGACATCTT
CTAATTCAGAGCAGAGAATGGGGATATCAATTCAGGGTTCCAGAGTTTCAGATCAGCTTGAAATGAGAAG
CTATCTTGATGTTCCCAGAAATAAGAGTTTGGCTATTCATAATATGCAGGGTCGTGTGGACCATACTGTG
GCCTCAGATATCCGCCTTTCTGATTGTCAGACGTTTAAACCAAGTGGAGCTAGTCAACAGCCCCAGAGTA
ATTTTGAAGTACAATCTTCAAGAAACAATGAAATAGGTAACCCTGTATCATCATTGCGGAGTATGCAGTC
CCAGGCTTTTCGAATTAGTCAAAACACTGGCCCCCCACCAATTGACCGTCAAAAGAGATTATCTTACCCA
CCAGTTCAGAGCATCCCAACAGGAAATGGTATTCCATCAAGGGACAGTGAAAATACTTGTCACCAAAGTT
TCATGCAGAGCTTACTTGCCCCTCACCTCAGTGATCAGGTCATTGGGAGCCAGAGGTCACTCTCAGAACA
TCAGAGGAATACACAGTGTGGTCCATCCTCTGCAATTGAATATAATTGTCCCCCAACTCATGAAAATGTC
CATATTAGAAGAGAGAGTGAGAGTCAGAATAGGGAAAGTTGTGACATGTCGTTAGGTGCAATTAACACCA
GGAACAGCACCTTGAATATTCCTTTTTCAAGTTCCTCTTCCTCAGGAGATATTCAAGGTCGAAACACAAG
CCCCAATGTTTCTGTACAGAAATCCAATCCCATGAGGATTACTGAGAGTCATGCCACCAAGGGCCACATG
AACCCTCCAGTCACAACCAACATGCATGGGGTTGCAAGGCCAGCGTTGCCACATCCATCTGTGTCTCATG
GAAATGGCGATCAAGGCCCTGCTGTACGTCAAGCTAATTCTTCAGTTCCCCAGAGATCAAGGCATCCCCT
GCAAGACAGCAGTGGTTCCAAAATTCGTCAGCCTGAAAGGAATCGTTCTGGAAACCAAAGGCAAAGTACT
GTCTTTGATCCAAGTCTTCCCCATCTTCCTCTCTCTACTGGTGGCAGTATGATTCTTGGACGTCAACAAC
CTGCCACAGAGAAGAGAGGAAGTATTGTTCGTTTCATGCCTGATAGCCCACAAGTACCTAATGATAATTC
AGGTCCTGACCAGCATACACTATCACAAAATTTTGGTTTTTCTTTTATTCCTGAGGGTGGCATGAATCCA
CCAATAAATGCTAATGCTTCTTTCATTCCACAGGTTACTCAGCCTAGTGCCACTCGAACTCCAGCCCTCA
TCCCGGTAGATCCGCAAAATACTCTGCCCTCCTTCTATCCTCCATACTCTCCTGCTCATCCTACACTGTC
CAATGATATTTCAATCCCCTATTTTCCTAATCAGATGTTCTCAAATCCTAGCACAGAGAAGGTAAACAGT
GGAAGTTTAAATAACCGATTTGGATCAATTTTATCTCCTCCCAGACCTGTTGGGTTTGCTCAACCAAGTT
TTCCTCTTCTCCCAGATATGCCACCAATGCACATGACCAACTCTCACTTATCCAATTTTAATATGACATC
TTTGTTTCCAGAAATAGCCACAGCGCTTCCTGATGGCTCAGCAATGTCACCTTTGCTTACAATAGCAAAT
TCCTCTGCCTCTGACTCTTCCAAGCAGTCCTCAAACAGACCTGCCCATAACATAAGCCATATTCTAGGTC
ATGATTGCAGTTCAGCTGTTTAGTAATGAACTAGTCCGTAACTTGAAAGTATTTCGATTTCTTGGCTTTA
TATATCTTGTGGAAAGGACGACAACCTTAGACCTAAGGAACGGAAACGCGTTAAGTCGACAATCAACCTC
TGGATTACAAAATTTGTGAAAGATTGACTGGTATTCTTAACTATGTTGCTCCTTTTACGCTATGTGGATA
CGCTGCTTTAATGCCTTTGTATCATGCTATTGCTTCCCGTATGGCTTTCATTTTCTCCTCCTTGTATAAA
TCCTGGTTGCTGTCTCTTTATGAGGAGTTGTGGCCCGTTGTCAGGCAACGTGGCGTGGTGTGCACTGTGT
TTGCTGACGCAACCCCCACTGGTTGGGGCATTGCCACCACCTGTCAGCTCCTTTCCGGGACTTTCGCTTT
CCCCCTCCCTATTGCCACGGCGGAACTCATCGCCGCCTGCCTTGCCCGCTGCTGGACAGGGGCTCGGCTG
TTGGGCACTGACAATTCCGTGGTGTTGTCGGGGAAATCATCGTCCTTTCCTTGGCTGCTCGCCTGTGTTG
CCACCTGGATTCTGCGCGGGACGTCCTTCTGCTACGTCCCTTCGGCCCTCAATCCAGCGGACCTTCCTTC
CCGCGGCCTGCTGCCGGCTCTGCGGCCTCTTCCGCGTCTTCGCCTTCGCCCTCAGACGAGTCGGATCTCC
CTTTGGGCCGCCTCCCCGCGTCGACTTTAAGACCAATGACTTACAAGGCAGCTGTAGATCTTAGCCACTT
TTTAAAAGAAAAGGGGGGACTGGAAGGGCTAATTCACTCCCAACGAAGACAAGATCTGCTTTTTGCTTGT
ACTGGGTCTCTCTGGTTAGACCAGATCTGAGCCTGGGAGCTCTCTGGCTAACTAGGGAACCCACTGCTTA
AGCCTCAATAAAGCTTGCCTTGAGTGCTTCAAGTAGTGTGTGCCCGTCTGTTGTGTGACTCTGGTAACTA
GAGATCCCTCAGACCCTTTTAGTCAGTGTGGAAAATCTCTAGCAGTACGTATAGTAGTTCATGTCATCTT
ATTATTCAGTATTTATAACTTGCAAAGAAATGAATATCAGAGAGTGAGAGGAACTTGTTTATTGCAGCTT
ATAATGGTTACAAATAAAGCAATAGCATCACAAATTTCACAAATAAAGCATTTTTTTCACTGCATTCTAG
TTGTGGTTTGTCCAAACTCATCAATGTATCTTATCATGTCTGGCTCTAGCTATCCCGCCCCTAACTCCGC
CCATCCCGCCCCTAACTCCGCCCAGTTCCGCCCATTCTCCGCCCCATGGCTGACTAATTTTTTTTATTTA
TGCAGAGGCCGAGGCCGCCTCGGCCTCTGAGCTATTCCAGAAGTAGTGAGGAGGCTTTTTTGGAGGCCTA
GGGACGTACCCAATTCGCCCTATAGTGAGTCGTATTACGCGCGCTCACTGGCCGTCGTTTTACAACGTCG
TGACTGGGAAAACCCTGGCGTTACCCAACTTAATCGCCTTGCAGCACATCCCCCTTTCGCCAGCTGGCGT
AATAGCGAAGAGGCCCGCACCGATCGCCCTTCCCAACAGTTGCGCAGCCTGAATGGCGAATGGG
[124 nt withheld, positions 9515-9638]
C
[91 nt withheld, positions 9640-9730]
A
[49 nt withheld, positions 9732-9780]
CCTTTGACGTTGGAGTCCACGTTCTTT
[37 nt withheld, positions 9808-9844]
ACCCTATCTCGGTCTATTCTTTTGATTTATAAGGGATTTTGCCGATTTCGGCCTATTGGTTAAAAAATGA
GCTGATTTAACAAAAATTTAACGCGAATTTTAACAAAATATTAACGCTTACAATTTAGGTGGCACTTTTC
GGGGAAATGTGCGCGGAACCCCTATTTGTTTATTTTTCTAAATACATTCAAATATGTATCCGCTCATGAG
ACAATAACCCTGATAAATGCTTCAATAATATTGAAAAAGGAAGAGTATGAGTATTCAACATTTCCGTGTC
GCCCTTATTCCCTTTTTTGCGGCATTTTGCCTTCCTGTTTTTGCTCACCCAGAAACGCTGGTGAAAGTAA
AAGATGCTGAAGATCAGTTGGGTGCACGAGTGGGTTACATCGAACTGGATCTCAACAGCGGTAAGATCCT
TGAGAGTTTTCGCCCCGAAGAACGTTTTCCAATGATGAGCACTTTTAAAGTTCTGCTATGTGGCGCGGTA
TTATCCCGTATTGACGCCGGGCAAGAGCAACTCGGTCGCCGCATACACTATTCTCAGAATGACTTGGTTG
AGTACTCACCAGTCACAGAAAAGCATCTTACGGATGGCATGACAGTAAGAGAATTATGCAGTGCTGCCAT
AACCATGAGTGATAACACTGCGGCCAACTTACTTCTGACAACGATCGGAGGACCGAAGGAGCTAACCGCT
TTTTTGCACAACATGGGGGATCATGTAACTCGCCTTGATCGTTGGGAACCGGAGCTGAATGAAGCCATAC
CAAACGACGAGCGTGACACCACGATGCCTGTAGCAATGGCAACAACGTTGCGCAAACTATTAACTGGCGA
ACTACTTACTCTAGCTTCCCGGCAACAATTAATAGACTGGATGGAGGCGGATAAAGTTGCAGGACCACTT
CTGCGCTCGGCCCTTCCGGCTGGCTGGTTTATTGCTGATAAATCTGGAGCCGGTGAGCGTGGGTCTCGCG
GTATCATTGCAGCACTGGGGCCAGATGGTAAGCCCTCCCGTATCGTAGTTATCTACACGACGGGGAGTCA
GGCAACTATGGATGAACGAAATAGACAGATCGCTGAGATAGGTGCCTCACTGATTAAGCATTGGTAACTG
TCAGACCAAGTTTACTCATATATACTTTAGATTGATTTAAAACTTCATTTTTAATTTAAAAGGATCTAGG
TGAAGATCCTTTTTGATAATCTCATGACCAAAATCCCTTAACGTGAGTTTTCGTTCCACTGAGCGTCAGA
CCCCGTAGAAAAGATCAAAGGATCTTCTTGAGATCCTTTTTTTCTGCGCGTAATCTGCTGCTTGCAAACA
AAAAAACCACCGCTACCAGCGGTGGTTTGTTTGCCGGATCAAGAGCTACCAACTCTTTTTCCGAAGGTAA
CTGGCTTCAGCAGAGCGCAGATACCAAATACTGTTCTTCTAGTGTAGCCGTAGTTAGGCCACCACTTCAA
GAACTCTGTAGCACCGCCTACATACCTCGCTCTGCTAATCCTGTTACCAGTGGCTGCTGCCAGTGGCGAT
AAGTCGTGTCTTACCGGGTTGGACTCAAGACGATAGTTACCGGATAAGGCGCAGCGGTCGGGCTGAACGG
GGGGTTCGTGCACACAGCCCAGCTTGGAGCGAACGACCTACACCGAACTGAGATACCTACAGCGTGAGCT
ATGAGAAAGCGCCACGCTTCCCGAAGGGAGAAAGGCGGACAGGTATCCGGTAAGCGGCAGGGTCGGAACA
GGAGAGCGCACGAGGGAGCTTCCAGGGGGAAACGCCTGGTATCTTTATAGTCCTGTCGGGTTTCGCCACC
TCTGACTTGAGCGTCGATTTTTGTGATGCTCGTCAGGGGGGCGGAGCCTATGGAAAAACGCCAGCAACGC
GGCCTTTTTACGGTTCCTGGCCTTTTGCTGGCCTTTTGCTCACATGTTCTTTCCTGCGTTATCCCCTGAT
TCTGTGGATAACCGTATTACCGCCTTTGAGTGAGCTGATACCGCTCGCCGCAGCCGAACGACCGAGCGCA
GCGAGTCAGTGAGCGAGGAAGCGGAAGAGCGCCCAATACGCAAACCGCCTCTCCCCGCGCGTTGGCCGAT
TCATTAATGCAGCTGGCACGACAGGTTTCCCGACTGGAAAGCGGGCAGTGAGCGCAACGCAATTAATGTG
AGTTAGCTCACTCATTAGGCACCCCAGGCTTTACACTTTATGCTTCCGGCTCGTATGTTGTGTGGAATTG
TGAGCGGATAACAATTTCACACAGGAAACAGCTATGACCATGATTACGCCAAGCGCGCAATTAACCCTCA
CTAAAGGGAACAAAAGCTGGAGCTGCAAGCTTAATGTAGTCTTATGCAATACTCTTGTAGTCTTGCAACA
TGGTAACGATGAGTTAGCAACATGCCTTACAAGGAGAGAAAAAGCACCGTGCATGCCGATTGGTGGAAGT
AAGGTGGTACGATCGTGCCTTATTAGGAAGGCAACAGACGGGTCTGACATGGATTGGACGAACCACTGAA
TTGCCGCATTGCAGAGATATTGTATTTAAGTGCCTAGCTCGATACATAAACGGGTCTCTCTGGTTAGACC
AGATCTGAGCCTGGGAGCTCTCTGGCTAACTAGGGAACCCACTGCTTAAGCCTCAATAAAGCTTGCCTTG
AGTGCTTCAAGTAGTGTGTGCCCGTCTGTTGTGTGACTCTGGTAACTAGAGATCCCTCAGACCCTTTTAG
TCAGTGTGGAAAATCTCTAGCAGTGGCGCCCGAACAGGGACTTGAAAGCGAAAGGGAAACCAGAGGAGCT
CTCTCGACGCAGGACTCGGCTTGCTGAAGCGCGCACGGCAAGAGGCGAGGGGCGGCGACTGGTGAGTACG
CCAAAAATTTTGACTAGCGGAGGCTAGAAGGAGAGAGATGGGTGCGAGAGCGTCAGTATTAAGCGGGGGA
GAATTAGATCGCGATGGGAAAAAATTCGGTTAAGGCCAGGGGGAAAGAAAAAATATAAATTAAAACATAT
AGTATGGGCAAGCAGGGAGCTAGAACGATTCGCAGTTAATCCTGGCCTGTTAGAAACATCAGAAGGCTGT
AGACAAATACTGGGACAGCTACAACCATCCCTTCAGACAGGATCAGAAGAACTTAGATCATTATATAATA
CAGTAGCAACCCTCTATTGTGTGCATCAAAGGATAGAGATAAAAGACACCAAGGAAGCTTTAGACAAGAT
AGAGGAAGAGCAAAACAAAAGTAAGACCACCGCACAGCAAGCGGCCGCTGATCTTCAGACCTGGAGGAGG
AGATATGAGGGACAATTGGAGAAGTGAATTATATAAATATAAAGTAGTAAAAATTGAACCATTAGGAGTA
GCACCCACCAAGGCAAAGAGAAGAGTGGTGCAGAGAGAAAAAAGAGCAGTGGGAATAGGAGCTTTGTTCC
TTGGGTTCTTGGGAGCAGCAGGAAGCACTATGGGCGCAGCGTCAATGACGCTGACGGTACAGGCCAGACA
ATTATTGTCTGGTATAGTGCAGCAGCAGAACAATTTGCTGAGGGCTATTGAGGCGCAACAGCATCTGTTG
CAACTCACAGTCTGGGGCATCAAGCAGCTCCAGGCAAGAATCCTGGCTGTGGAAAGATACCTAAAGGATC
AACAGCTCCTGGGGATTTGGGGTTGCTCTGGAAAACTCATTTGCACCACTGCTGTGCCTTGGAATGCTAG
TTGGAGTAATAAATCTCTGGAACAGATTTGGAATCACACGACCTGGATGGAGTGGGACAGAGAAATTAAC
AATTACACAAGCTTAATACACTCCTTAATTGAAGAATCGCAAAACCAGCAAGAAAAGAATGAACAAGAAT
TATTGGAATTAGATAAATGGGCAAGTTTGTGGAATTGGTTTAACATAACAAATTGGCTGTGGTATATAAA
ATTATTCATAATGATAGTAGGAGGCTTGGTAGGTTTAAGAATAGTTTTTGCTGTACTTTCTATAGTGAAT
AGAGTTAGGCAGGGATATTCACCATTATCGTTTCAGACCCACCTCCCAACCCCGAGGGGACCCATGCATT
GCATCTCAATTAGTCAGCAACCAGGTGTGGAAAGTCCCCAGGCTCCCCAGCAGGCAGAAGTATGCAAAGC
ATGCGTCTCAATTAGTCAGCAACCATAGTCCCGCCCCTAACTCCGCCCATCCCGCCCCTAACTCCGCCCA
GTTCCGCCCATTCTCCGCCCCATGGCTGACTAATTTTTTTTATTTATGCAGAGGCCGAGGCCGCCTCGGC
CTCTGAGCTATTCCAGAAGTAGTGAGGAGGCTTTTTTGGAGGCCTAGGCTTTTGCAAAAAGCTTTCTAGA
GGTACCACCGGAGCTTACCATGACCGAGTACAAGCCCACGGTGCGCCTCGCCACCCGCGACGACGTCCCC
AGGGCCGTACGCACCCTCGCCGCCGCGTTCGCCGACTACCCCGCCACGCGCCACACCGTCGATCCGGACC
GCCACATCGAGCGGGTCACCGAGCTGCAAGAACTCTTCCTCACGCGCGTCGGGCTCGACATCGGCAAGGT
GTGGGTCGCGGACGACGGCGCCGCCGTGGCGGTCTGGACCACGCCGGAGAGCGTCGAAGCGGGGGCGGTG
TTCGCCGAGATCGGCCCGCGCATGGCCGAGTTGAGCGGTTCCCGGCTGGCCGCGCAGCAACAGATGGAAG
GCCTCCTGGCGCCGCACCGGCCCAAGGAGCCCGCGTGGTTCCTGGCCACCGTCGGCGTCTCGCCCGACCA
CCAGGGCAAGGGTCTGGGCAGCGCCGTCGTGCTCCCCGGAGTGGAGGCGGCCGAGCGCGCCGGGGTGCCC
GCCTTCCTGGAGACCTCCGCGCCCCGCAACCTCCCCTTCTACGAGCGGCTCGGCTTCACCGTCACCGCCG
ACGTCGAGGTGCCCGAAGGACCGCGCACCTGGTGCATGACCCGCAAGCCCGGTGCCAGTTAACGAATTCT
AGATCTTGAGACAAATGGCAGTATTCATCCACAATTTTAAAAGAAAAGGGGGGATTGGGGGGTACAGTGC
AGGGGAAAGAATAGTAGACATAATAGCAACAGACATACAAACTAAAGAATTACAAAAACAAATTACAAAA
ATTCAAAATTTTCGGGTTTATTACAGGGACAGCAGAGATCCACTTTGGCGCCGGCTCGAGGCCTGCAGGT
GCAAAGATGGATAAAGTTTTAAACAGAGAGGAATCTTTGCAGCTAATGGACCTTCTAGGTCTTGAAAGGA
GTGGGAATT
Features (pLannotate 1.2.2; 31 found; start..end, strand, type, name):
      1..1179    +  promoter       EF-1α promoter: strong constitutive promoter for human elongation factor EF-1α
   1196..7930    +  CDS            USF3: USF3_HUMAN - Also known as KIAA2018. Experimental evidence at protein level: Swiss-Prot protein existence level 1. Involved in the negative regulation of epithelial-mesenchymal transition, the process by which epithelial cells lose their polarity and adhesion properties to become mesenchymal cells with enhanced migration and invasive properties. From Homo sapiens (Human).
   7946..7999    +  promoter       U6 promoter (fragment): RNA polymerase III promoter for human U6 snRNA
   8041..8629    +  misc_feature   WPRE: woodchuck hepatitis virus posttranscriptional regulatory element
   8680..8699    +  misc_feature   cPPT/CTS (fragment): central polypurine tract and central termination sequence of HIV-1
   8701..8934    +  LTR            3' LTR (ΔU3): self-inactivating 3' long terminal repeat (LTR) from HIV-1
   9012..9133    +  polyA_signal   SV40 poly(A) signal: SV40 polyadenylation signal
   9173..9308    +  rep_origin     SV40 ori: SV40 origin of replication
   9329..9347    -  promoter       T7 promoter: promoter for bacteriophage T7 RNA polymerase
   9355..9510    +  CDS            lacZα (fragment): LacZα fragment of β-galactosidase; lacZ fragment
   9515..9943    +  rep_origin     f1 ori (sequence partly withheld): f1 bacteriophage origin of replication; arrow indicates direction of (+) strand synthesis
   9996..10100   +  promoter       AmpR promoter: bla
  10101..10961   +  CDS            AmpR: β-lactamase; bla; confers resistance to ampicillin, carbenicillin, and related antibiotics
  11132..11720   +  rep_origin     ori: high-copy-number ColE1/pMB1/pBR322/pUC origin of replication
  11903..11995   +  CDS            lacI (fragment): lac repressor; lacI; The lac repressor binds to the lac operator to inhibit transcription in E. coli. This inhibition can be relieved by adding lactose or isopropyl-β-D-thiogalactopyranoside (IPTG).
  12008..12029   +  protein_bind   CAP binding site: CAP binding activates transcription in the presence of cAMP. E. coli catabolite activator protein
  12044..12074   +  promoter       lac promoter: promoter for the E. coli lac operon
  12078..12100   +  protein_bind   lac operator (fragment): The lac repressor binds to the lac operator to inhibit transcription in E. coli. This inhibition can be relieved by adding lactose or isopropyl-β-D-thiogalactopyranoside (IPTG). lac repressor encoded by lacI
  12143..12161   +  promoter       T3 promoter: promoter for bacteriophage T3 RNA polymerase
  12189..12415   +  promoter       RSV promoter: Rous sarcoma virus enhancer/promoter
  12416..12596   +  LTR            5' LTR (truncated): truncated 5' long terminal repeat (LTR) from HIV-1
  12643..12768   +  misc_feature   HIV-1 Ψ: packaging signal of human immunodeficiency virus type 1
  12752..13115   +  CDS            HIV-1 gag (fragment): gag protein from human immunodeficiency virus 1; gag
  13261..13494   +  misc_feature   RRE: The Rev response element (RRE) of HIV-1 allows for Rev-dependent mRNA export from the nucleus to the cytoplasm.
  13871..13897   +  CDS            Rev (fragment): human immunodeficiency virus 1 (HIV-1) Rev protein; rev; enhances nuclear export of unspliced and incompletely spliced viral mRNAs
  13904..13927   +  promoter       SV40 promoter (fragment): SV40 early promoter
  13928..13999   +  promoter       SV40 promoter (fragment): SV40 enhancer and early promoter
  14023..14158   +  rep_origin     SV40 ori: SV40 origin of replication
  14204..14800   +  CDS            PuroR (fragment): puromycin N-acetyltransferase; pac from Streptomyces; confers resistance to puromycin
  14849..14966   +  misc_feature   cPPT/CTS: central polypurine tract and central termination sequence of HIV-1
  15031..15097   +  CDS            small t antigen (fragment): SV40 (simian virus 40) small t antigen
