[The description below was written by a language model from this plasmid's Addgene catalogue record and pLannotate feature annotations shown in this document.]
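Description:
TFORF1802 is a third-generation-style, self-inactivating lentiviral expression plasmid built on the pLX_TRC317 backbone and carrying the human transcription factor USF3 (also known as KIAA2018). It belongs to a large barcoded collection of transcription factor ORFs designed for overexpression in mammalian cells. In bacteria it is maintained through a high-copy ColE1/pUC-type origin with ampicillin selection via β-lactamase; an f1 origin and remnants of a lac/T7/T3 cloning region are also present. The depositor notes that the plasmid can recombine, which is a common concern with LTR-containing vectors and a large insert, and the annotated sequence is about 15.1 kb.

The viral genome is transcribed from an RSV promoter fused to a truncated HIV-1 5' LTR. This is followed by the Ψ packaging signal with a partial gag sequence and the Rev response element for Rev-dependent nuclear export. Inside the transfer cassette, an SV40 early promoter drives puromycin N-acetyltransferase for selection of transduced cells. A cPPT/CTS element, which aids nuclear import of the provirus, lies between this marker and the EF-1α promoter. EF-1α constitutively expresses the roughly 6.7 kb USF3 coding sequence, and a WPRE downstream enhances transcript stability and expression. The ΔU3 3' LTR inactivates the viral promoter after integration, and an SV40 polyadenylation signal lies beyond it.

According to the record, each ORF in the collection is paired with a unique 24-bp barcode, so that transcription factors can be identified by sequencing in pooled screens, such as directed differentiation experiments. The barcode is not annotated as a distinct feature in the table. It may lie in the short region between the ORF and the WPRE, where a U6 promoter fragment is detected.
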