Addgene plasmid #144193: TFORF1802
Purpose: Lentiviral vector for overexpressing transcription factor ORFs with unique 24-bp barcodes. Barcodes facilitate identification of transcription factors in pooled screens.
Depositing lab: Feng Zhang. Depositing organization: Broad Institute. Publication: A transcription factor atlas of directed differentiation. Joung J, Ma S, Tay T, Geiger-Schuller KR, Kirchgatterer PC, Verdine VK, Guo B, Arias-Garcia MA, Allen WE, Singh A, Kuksenko O, Abudayyeh OO, Gootenberg JS, Fu Z, Macrae RK, Buenrostro JD, Regev A, Zhang F. Cell. 2023 Jan 5;186(1):209-229.e26. doi: 10.1016/j.cell.2022.11.026. PubMed 36608654.
Backbone
  Vector backbone: pLX_TRC317
  Backbone manufacturer: Broad Institute Genetic Perturbation Platform
  Backbone size w/o insert (bp): 8264
  Vector type: Mammalian Expression, Lentiviral
  Selectable markers: Puromycin
Growth in bacteria
  Bacterial resistance: Ampicillin, 100 μg/mL
  Growth temperature: 37°C
  Growth strain: T2B
  Copy number: High Copy
Gene/Insert
  Gene/Insert name: USF3
  Species: H. sapiens (human)
  Insert size (bp): 6839
  Entrez Gene: KIAA2018 (a.k.a. DKFZp781O0144)
  Promoter: EF1a
  Cloning method: Unknown
  Sequencing primers: 5′ GGGTGGAGACTGAAGTTAGGCCAG; 3′ CACATAGCGTAAAAGGAGCAACATAG
Terms and licenses: Academic/Nonprofit Terms; Industry Terms: Not Available to Industry
Depositor comments: NM_001009899,XM_017005871,ENST00000316407,ENST00000478658 . The transcription factor ORF portion of this plasmid was synthesized by Genewiz. Please test multiple small colonies in case of plasmid recombination. To make this collection available in a timely manner, a portion of this collection was not fully sequenced by Addgene. If an Addgene verified full plasmid sequence is not available, please contact us prior to placing an order to request the full sequence.
How to cite: TFORF1802 was a gift from Feng Zhang (Addgene plasmid # 144193 ; http://n2t.net/addgene:144193 ; RRID:Addgene_144193)
