>Addgene plasmid #144193 | TFORF1802 | depositor partial sequence | sequence record 284694 | Insert
ACCGCCACCATGCCAGAAATGACAGAGAATGAGACGCCTACAAAAAAGCAGCACAGAAAGAAAAACCGGG
AGACACACAATGCAGTGGAGAGGCATAGAAAGAAGAAAATTAATGCTGGGATAAACAGAATAGGAGAGCT
GATCCCATGTTCTCCTGCCCTGAAGCAGAGCAAGAATATGATCCTGGACCAAGCCTTTAAATATATAACA
GAATTGAAAAGGCAAAATGATGAACTCCTGCTTAATGGAGGAAACAATGAACAAGCTGAAGAAATAAAAA
AGCTACGGAAACAACTGGAAGAAATCCAAAAAGAAAATGGCCGATATATTGAATTACTGAAAGCTAATGA
CATATGCTTATATGATGACCCGACAATTCACTGGAAAGGAAATCTTAAAAACTCAAAGGTCTCTGTTGTT
ATTCCTAGTGACCAGGTTCAAAAAAAAATTATTGTTTATTCCAACGGGAATCAGCCTGGTGGAAACAGCC
AGGGAACAGCTGTTCAGGGGATAACTTTTAATGTTAGTCATAATTTACAAAAGCAGACCGCCAATGTGGT
GCCAGTACAGAGGACTTGCAATCTTGTGACTCCTGTATCTATTTCTGGAGTTTACCCTTCTGAAAACAAG
CCATGGCATCAGACCACAGTTCCTGCATTGGCTACCAACCAGCCTGTTCCTCTTTGTCTTCCTGCTGCCA
TTTCTGCTCAGAGTATTCTCGAGCTTCCCACCTCTGAAAGCGAATCAAATGTGCTTGGTGCCACTAGTGG
CTCACTGATTGCTGTTTCAATTGAATCTGAGCCTCACCAACATCATTCTTTGCACACATGCCTAAATGAT
CAAAATTCTTCTGAAAATAAGAATGGACAAGAGAACCCCAAAGTATTGAAGAAAATGACCCCTTGTGTTA
CAAACATCCCCCACAGCTCCTCAGCAACTGCCACTAAAGTGCACCATGGAAACAAGTCCTGCCTGAGCAT
ACAGGACTTCAGAGGTGATTTTCAAAACACTTTTGTTGTTTCAGTTACCACCACAGTCTGCTCGCAGCCT
CCCAGAACTGCAGGTGATTCTTCTCCAATGAGCATTAGTAAGAGTGCAGACTTGACAAGTACAGCTACAG
TGGTGGCATCATCTGCCCCTGGAGTAGGGAAGGCCACCATTCCTATAAGCACTCTTTCGGGAAACCCTTT
GGACAATGGTTGGACTCTTTCTTGTTCTTTGCCTTCTTCAAGTGTTAGTACTTCAGATTTGAAAAACATT
AATAGCCTTACACGAATCTCTTCAGCTGGAAACACACAGACAACGTGGACTACTTTGCAACTGGCAGGAA
ACACTATTCAGCCCTTAAGCCAGACACCATCTTCTGCTGTGACTCCAGTATTAAATGAGTCTGGTACTAG
CCCCACCACAAGCAACCACAGTAGATATGTGGCTACAGACATCAACTTGAATAATTCCTTTCCAGCAGAT
GGGCAGCCAGTTGAGCAAGTAGTTGTAACATTGCCTTCTTGTCCATCTTTACCTATGCAGCCACTAATTG
CCCAGCCACAAGTTAAATCTCAGCCTCCCAAAAATATCCTTCCACTGAATTCAGCAATGCAAGTGATTCA
GATGGCTCAGCCAGTTGGGTCAGCTGTTAATTCAGCTCCAACTAATCAAAATGTTATAATTCTTCAGCCA
CCTAGCACCACCCCATGCCCAACAGTGATGAGGGCAGAAGTTTCCAACCAAACAGTAGGTCAACAGATAG
TAATCATACAGGCTGCTAATCAGAATCCTTTGCCACTCCTCCCTGCTCCACCTCCTGGTTCTGTTCGACT
CCCCATCAATGGAGCCAATACTGTAATAGGGTCTAATAATTCAGTGCAAAATGTTCCAACACCACAGACT
TTTGGAGGAAAGCATCTTGTCCACATATTACCAAGACCTTCATCTTTATCAGCGTCTAACTCAACACAAA
CTTTTTCTGTTACCATGTCAAACCAACAGCCTCAAACCATTTCTTTAAATGGACAGCTCTTTGCTTTGCA
GCCTGTGATGTCTTCATCAGGAACTACAAATCAAACCCCTATGCAAATTATTCAACCCACCACCAGCGAA
GATCCAAATACCAATGTTGCCCTGAATACATTTGGTGCTTTGGCCAGCCTCAATCAAAGCATATCACAGA
TGGCTGGGCAAAGCTGTGTACAATTGTCTATTAGCCAGCCTGCCAATTCTCAAACTGCTGCAAATAGTCA
AACCACTACAGCTAACTGTGTTTCATTAACAACAACTGCAGCACCTCCTGTGACAACAGATAGTTCAGCC
ACACTAGCTAGTACTTATAATCTAGTGAGTACTTCCTCAATGAACACTGTTGCTTGTTTGCCTAACATGA
AATCTAAAAGGTTGAATAAGAAGCCAGGTGGCAGGAAACACTTAGCAGCAAACAAGTCAGCGTGTCCCCT
GAATTCAGTCAGAGATGTGAGCAAGTTAGACTGCCCCAACACTGAAGGCTCAGCAGAGCCACCCTGTAAT
GATGGACTGCTAGAAAGCTTCCCTGCTGTGTTACCATCTGTCTCTGTGTCTCAGGCAAATAGTGTGAGTG
TTTCTGCTTCACATTCTTTGGGTGTTCTAAGCTCTGAATCATTAATACCTGAGTCTGTATCGAAATCTAA
GTCAGCAGAAAAGTCCAGCCCACCCTCCCAAGAATCTGTAACAAGTGAACATTTTGCAATGGCCGCAGCA
AAATCCAAAGATTCTACCCCTAATCTACAACAAGAGACATCTCAGGATAAACCACCAAGTAGTTTAGCAT
TATCAGATGCTGCCAAACCCTGCGCTTCAGCCAATGTATTGATTCCATCTCCAAGTGATCCTCACATTTT
GGTTTCTCAGGTTCCTGGTTTGTCATCTACAACAAGCACTACAAGTACTGACTGTGTTTCTGAGGTAGAA
ATCATTGCTGAACCTTGCAGAGTTGAGCAAGATTCATCAGATACAATGCAAACCACAGGTCTCTTAAAGG
GGCAAGGTTTAACTACATTGCTATCTGATCTTGCTAAAAAAAAAAACCCTCAGAAATCATCTCTTTCTGA
TCAGATGGATCATCCTGACTTTTCTTCAGAAAATCCTAAAATAGTTGATTCAAGTGTGAATTTACATCCC
AAACAGGAACTATTACTGATGAACAATGATGATAGAGATCCTCCACAGCATCATTCCTGCCTCCCTGATC
AAGAGGTTATTAATGGTTCTTTGATCAACGGTAGACAGGCCGACTCTCCCATGTCAACCAGCTCTGGCAG
TAGTCGTAGTTTCTCAGTTGCATCCATGCTTCCTGAAACAACAAGAGAAGATGTGACCAGCAATGCAACA
ACTAATACATGTGACAGCTGTACCTTTGTAGAGCAAACTGATATAGTAGCTCTTGCAGCAAGAGCTATTT
TTGACCAGGAGAACCTTGAGAAGGGGAGAGTTGGCCTCCAGGCTGATATAAGGGAAGTTGCTTCAAAGCC
TTCTGAAGCATCATTGTTAGAGGGAGACCCACCCTTCAAATCACAGATACCTAAAGAGAGTGGCACAGGA
CAGGCAGAAGCAACACCAAATGAATTTAATTCTCAGGGTTCAATTGAAGCAACTATGGAGAGGCCCCTTG
AGAAACCAAGTTGTTCTCTAGGAATTAAAACATCAAATGCATCTTTACAGGATTCAACTTCTCAGCCACC
AAGCATCACCAGTTTAAGTGTGAATAATCTTATCCATCAGAGCAGCATCAGCCATCCTCTGGCCAGCTGT
GCGGGTTTATCCCCAACTTCAGAGCAAACAACTGTGCCTGCAACGGTTAATCTGACCGTTTCATCTAGCT
CCTATGGCAGTCAACCTCCTGGACCATCTCTGATGACTGAATATTCCCAAGAACAGCTAAATACTATGAC
TAGTACCATACCAAATTCACAGATTCAAGAGCCACTCTTAAAGCCAAGCCATGAAAGCCGTAAGGATTCT
GCTAAGCGTGCTGTCCAAGATGACCTTTTACTGTCTTCAGCTAAACGTCAAAAGCACTGTCAGCCAGCCC
CCCTCAGGCTTGAAAGTATGTCCCTGATGAGCAGAACTCCAGACACCATTTCTGACCAAACTCAAATGAT
GGTCAGTCAGATCCCTCCTAATTCTTCAAACTCAGTTGTGCCTGTTAGCAACCCAGCTCATGGAGATGGC
CTTACACGATTATTTCCACCTAGTAACAACTTTGTGACTCCTGCATTGAGGCAAACTGAAGTTCAGTGTG
GTTCTCAGCCTTCAGTTGCTGAACAGCAGCAAACCCAGGCAAGTCAGCATCTACAGGCCCTGCAGCAGCA
TGTTCCAGCTCAAGGTGTATCTCACCTTCATAGTAACCATCTCTACATAAAGCAGCAGCAGCAGCAGCAG
CAGCAGCAGCAGCAGCAACAGCAACAACAACAAGCAGGGCAGTTAAGAGAGAGGCATCACTTATATCAAA
TGCAGCATCATGTACCTCATGCAGAGAGCTCTGTCCACTCTCAGCCCCATAATGTCCACCAACAGAGGAC
TCTGCAACAGGAAGTTCAGATGCAGAAAAAGAGGAATCTTGTTCAGGGCACCCAGACCTCTCAGCTTTCC
TTACAACCAAAGCACCATGGAACTGACCAATCCCGATCCAAGACTGGCCAGCCACATCCCCACCATCAGC
AGATGCAGCAACAAATGCAGCAACACTTTGGAAGCTCCCAGACAGAGAAGAGCTGTGAAAACCCTTCAAC
TAGTCGGAACCATCATAACCATCCCCAGAACCATCTCAATCAAGATATTATGCACCAACAGCAGGATGTT
GGAAGCAGACAGCAAGGTTCAGGGGTTTCATCTGAACATGTATCTGGCCATAATCCAATGCAGAGGCTTT
TGACATCAAGAGGCTTAGAGCAGCAAATGGTGTCCCAACCAAGTATTGTGACTAGATCTTCAGACATGAC
CTGTACTCCACACAGGCCAGAGAGAAATAGAGTTTCAAGTTATTCTGCTGAGGCACTCATTGGAAAGACA
TCTTCTAATTCAGAGCAGAGAATGGGGATATCAATTCAGGGTTCCAGAGTTTCAGATCAGCTTGAAATGA
GAAGCTATCTTGATGTTCCCAGAAATAAGAGTTTGGCTATTCATAATATGCAGGGTCGTGTGGACCATAC
TGTGGCCTCAGATATCCGCCTTTCTGATTGTCAGACGTTTAAACCAAGTGGAGCTAGTCAACAGCCCCAG
AGTAATTTTGAAGTACAATCTTCAAGAAACAATGAAATAGGTAACCCTGTATCATCATTGCGGAGTATGC
AGTCCCAGGCTTTTCGAATTAGTCAAAACACTGGCCCCCCACCAATTGACCGTCAAAAGAGATTATCTTA
CCCACCAGTTCAGAGCATCCCAACAGGAAATGGTATTCCATCAAGGGACAGTGAAAATACTTGTCACCAA
AGTTTCATGCAGAGCTTACTTGCCCCTCACCTCAGTGATCAGGTCATTGGGAGCCAGAGGTCACTCTCAG
AACATCAGAGGAATACACAGTGTGGTCCATCCTCTGCAATTGAATATAATTGTCCCCCAACTCATGAAAA
TGTCCATATTAGAAGAGAGAGTGAGAGTCAGAATAGGGAAAGTTGTGACATGTCGTTAGGTGCAATTAAC
ACCAGGAACAGCACCTTGAATATTCCTTTTTCAAGTTCCTCTTCCTCAGGAGATATTCAAGGTCGAAACA
CAAGCCCCAATGTTTCTGTACAGAAATCCAATCCCATGAGGATTACTGAGAGTCATGCCACCAAGGGCCA
CATGAACCCTCCAGTCACAACCAACATGCATGGGGTTGCAAGGCCAGCGTTGCCACATCCATCTGTGTCT
CATGGAAATGGCGATCAAGGCCCTGCTGTACGTCAAGCTAATTCTTCAGTTCCCCAGAGATCAAGGCATC
CCCTGCAAGACAGCAGTGGTTCCAAAATTCGTCAGCCTGAAAGGAATCGTTCTGGAAACCAAAGGCAAAG
TACTGTCTTTGATCCAAGTCTTCCCCATCTTCCTCTCTCTACTGGTGGCAGTATGATTCTTGGACGTCAA
CAACCTGCCACAGAGAAGAGAGGAAGTATTGTTCGTTTCATGCCTGATAGCCCACAAGTACCTAATGATA
ATTCAGGTCCTGACCAGCATACACTATCACAAAATTTTGGTTTTTCTTTTATTCCTGAGGGTGGCATGAA
TCCACCAATAAATGCTAATGCTTCTTTCATTCCACAGGTTACTCAGCCTAGTGCCACTCGAACTCCAGCC
CTCATCCCGGTAGATCCGCAAAATACTCTGCCCTCCTTCTATCCTCCATACTCTCCTGCTCATCCTACAC
TGTCCAATGATATTTCAATCCCCTATTTTCCTAATCAGATGTTCTCAAATCCTAGCACAGAGAAGGTAAA
CAGTGGAAGTTTAAATAACCGATTTGGATCAATTTTATCTCCTCCCAGACCTGTTGGGTTTGCTCAACCA
AGTTTTCCTCTTCTCCCAGATATGCCACCAATGCACATGACCAACTCTCACTTATCCAATTTTAATATGA
CATCTTTGTTTCCAGAAATAGCCACAGCGCTTCCTGATGGCTCAGCAATGTCACCTTTGCTTACAATAGC
AAATTCCTCTGCCTCTGACTCTTCCAAGCAGTCCTCAAACAGACCTGCCCATAACATAAGCCATATTCTA
GGTCATGATTGCAGTTCAGCTGTTTAGTAATGAACTAGTCCGTAACTTGAAAGTATTTCGATTTCTTGGC
TTTATATATCTTGTGGAAAGGACGACAACCTTAGACCTAAGGAACGGAA
