>Addgene plasmid #144193 | TFORF1802 | depositor partial sequence | sequence record 284695 | Barcode
CAACCTTAGACCTAAGGAACGGAA
